Addgene plasmid #168311: pTL77
Purpose: pGBKT7 yeast two-hybrid plasmid
Depositing lab: Sophien Kamoun. Depositing organization: Sainsbury Laboratory, Norwich. Publication: A single amino acid polymorphism in a conserved effector of the multihost blast fungus pathogen expands host-target binding spectrum. Bentham AR, Petit-Houdenot Y, Win J, Chuma I, Terauchi R, Banfield MJ, Kamoun S, Langner T. PLoS Pathog. 2021 Nov 10;17(11):e1009957. doi: 10.1371/journal.ppat.1009957. eCollection 2021 Nov. PubMed 34758051.
Backbone
  Vector backbone: pGBKT7
  Vector type: Yeast Expression
Growth in bacteria
  Bacterial resistance: Kanamycin, 50 μg/mL
  Growth temperature: 37°C
  Growth strain: DH5alpha
  Copy number: High Copy
Gene/Insert
  Gene/Insert name: Si944233294
  Species: Setaria italica
  Cloning method: Unknown
Terms and licenses: Academic/Nonprofit Terms; Industry Terms: Not Available to Industry
How to cite: pTL77 was a gift from Sophien Kamoun (Addgene plasmid # 168311 ; http://n2t.net/addgene:168311 ; RRID:Addgene_168311)
