[The description below was written by a language model from this plasmid's Addgene catalogue record and pLannotate feature annotations shown in this document.]
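Description:
pTL77 is a yeast two-hybrid bait plasmid built on the pGBKT7 backbone, a yeast–E. coli shuttle vector of about 7.6 kb. In bacteria it replicates from a high-copy ColE1/pUC-type origin and is selected with kanamycin through a Tn5-derived NeoR/KanR gene driven by the AmpR (bla) promoter. In Saccharomyces cerevisiae it is maintained episomally by the 2μ origin and selected by tryptophan prototrophy through the TRP1 marker with its own promoter. An f1 origin is also present, and the remaining annotations (fragments of lacZα, lacI, rop, bom, ble, and poly(A) signals, plus lac promoter/operator elements) are backbone remnants with no evident role in the construct's function.

The expression cassette consists of the yeast ADH1 promoter driving the GAL4 DNA-binding domain, followed by a T7 promoter, the cloning region, and then T7 and ADH1 terminators. The catalogued insert, Si944233294 from Setaria italica (foxtail millet), is not annotated in the feature table. It presumably occupies the unannotated gap of roughly 360 nt between the T7 promoter and the T7 terminator, where it would be expressed as a fusion to the GAL4 DNA-binding domain. The record does not describe what protein the insert encodes, and the cloning method is listed as unknown. In this arrangement the fusion serves as bait: interaction with a prey fused to an activation domain reconstitutes GAL4 activity and switches on reporter genes in the host strain. The internal T7 promoter additionally permits in vitro transcription of the insert without the GAL4 portion. The associated publication concerns host-target binding by a conserved blast fungus effector, suggesting the plasmid was used to test effector interaction with this host protein.
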