Features (pLannotate 1.2.2; 23 found; start..end, strand, type, name):
     30..734     +  promoter       ADH1 promoter: S. cerevisiae ADH1; promoter for alcohol dehydrogenase 1
    762..1202    +  CDS            GAL4 DNA binding domain: DNA binding domain of the GAL4 transcriptional activator; Saccharomyces cerevisiae GAL4 (truncated)
   1213..1231    +  promoter       T7 promoter: promoter for bacteriophage T7 RNA polymerase
   1592..1639    +  terminator     T7 terminator: transcription terminator for bacteriophage T7 RNA polymerase
   1666..1853    +  terminator     ADH1 terminator: S. cerevisiae ADH1; transcription terminator for the S. cerevisiae alcohol dehydrogenase 1 (ADH1) gene
   1901..1917    -  protein_bind   lac operator: The lac repressor binds to the lac operator to inhibit transcription in E. coli. This inhibition can be relieved by adding lactose or isopropyl-β-D-thiogalactopyranoside (IPTG). lac repressor encoded by lacI
   1925..1955    -  promoter       lac promoter: promoter for the E. coli lac operon
   1970..1991    -  protein_bind   CAP binding site: CAP binding activates transcription in the presence of cAMP. E. coli catabolite activator protein
   2004..2096    -  CDS            lacI (fragment): lac repressor; lacI; The lac repressor binds to the lac operator to inhibit transcription in E. coli. This inhibition can be relieved by adding lactose or isopropyl-β-D-thiogalactopyranoside (IPTG).
   2279..2867    -  rep_origin     ori: high-copy-number ColE1/pMB1/pBR322/pUC origin of replication
   3089..3105    +  polyA_signal   bGH poly(A) signal (fragment): bovine growth hormone polyadenylation signal
   3196..3243    -  polyA_signal   HSV TK poly(A) signal: herpes simplex virus thymidine kinase polyadenylation signal (Cole and Stacy, 1985)
   3302..3454    -  CDS            ble (fragment): BLE_KLEPN - Experimental evidence at protein level: Swiss-Prot protein existence level 1. Binding protein with a strong affinity to the bleomycin family of antibiotics. Binds to CL990; an antimitotic-antibiotic compound. From Klebsiella pneumoniae.
   3475..4269    -  CDS            NeoR/KanR: aminoglycoside phosphotransferase from Tn5; aph(3')-II (or nptII); confers resistance to neomycin, kanamycin, and G418 (Geneticin®)
   4270..4374    -  promoter       AmpR promoter: bla
   4401..5743    -  rep_origin     2μ ori: yeast 2μ plasmid origin of replication
   5811..5846    +  CDS            rop (fragment): Rop protein, which maintains plasmids at low copy number; rop
   5948..5997    +  misc_feature   bom (fragment): basis of mobility region from pBR322
   6136..6283    +  promoter       TRP1 promoter: S. cerevisiae TRP1
   6284..6958    +  CDS            TRP1: phosphoribosylanthranilate isomerase, required for tryptophan biosynthesis; S. cerevisiae TRP1; yeast auxotrophic marker
   7009..7060    +  misc_feature   bom (fragment): basis of mobility region from pBR322
   7088..7516    -  rep_origin     f1 ori (sequence partly withheld): f1 bacteriophage origin of replication; arrow indicates direction of (+) strand synthesis
   7520..29      -  CDS            lacZα (fragment) (across the origin): LacZα fragment of β-galactosidase; lacZ fragment
>Addgene plasmid #168311 | pTL77 | addgene full sequence | sequence record 348910 | Addgene NGS Result
CGGTGCGGGCCTCTTCGCTATTACGCCAGATCCTTTTGTTGTTTCCGGGTGTACAATATGGACTTCCTCT
TTTCTGGCAACCAAACCCATACATCGGGATTCCTATAATACCTTCGTTGGTCTCCCTAACATGTAGGTGG
CGGAGGGGAGATATACAATAGAACAGATACCAGACAAGACATAATGGGCTAAACAAGACTACACCAATTA
CACTGCCTCATTGATGGTGGTACATAACGAACTAATACTGTAGCCCTAGACTTGATAGCCATCATCATAT
CGAAGTTTCACTACCCTTTTTCCATTTGCCATCTATTGAAGTAATAATAGGCGCATGCAACTTCTTTTCT
TTTTTTTTCTTTTCTCTCTCCCCCGTTGTTGTCTCACCATATCCGCAATGACAAAAAAATGATGGAAGAC
ACTAAAGGAAAAAATTAACGACAAAGACAGCACCAACAGATGTCGTTGTTCCAGAGCTGATGAGGGGTAT
CTCGAAGCACACGAAACTTTTTCCTTCCTTCATTCACGCACACTACTCTCTAATGAGCAACGGTATACGG
CCTTCCTTCCAGTTACTTGAATTTGAAATAAAAAAAAGTTTGCTGTCTTGCTATCAAGTATAAATAGACC
TGCAATTATTAATCTTTTGTTTCCTCGTCATTGTTCTCGTTCCCTTTCTTCCTTGTTTCTTTTTCTGCAC
AATATTTCAAGCTATACCAAGCATACAATCAACTCCAAGCTTGAAGCAAGCCTCCTGAAAGATGAAGCTA
CTGTCTTCTATCGAACAAGCATGCGATATTTGCCGACTTAAAAAGCTCAAGTGCTCCAAAGAAAAACCGA
AGTGCGCCAAGTGTCTGAAGAACAACTGGGAGTGTCGCTACTCTCCCAAAACCAAAAGGTCTCCGCTGAC
TAGGGCACATCTGACAGAAGTGGAATCAAGGCTAGAAAGACTGGAACAGCTATTTCTACTGATTTTTCCT
CGAGAAGACCTTGACATGATTTTGAAAATGGATTCTTTACAGGATATAAAAGCATTGTTAACAGGATTAT
TTGTACAAGATAATGTGAATAAAGATGCCGTCACAGATAGATTGGCTTCAGTGGAGACTGATATGCCTCT
AACATTGAGACAGCATAGAATAAGTGCGACATCATCATCGGAAGAGAGTAGTAACAAAGGTCAAAGACAG
TTGACTGTATCGCCGGAATTTGTAATACGACTCACTATAGGGCGAGCCGCCATCATGGAGGAGCAGAAGC
TGATCTCAGAGGAGGACCTGCATATGGCCATGGAGGCCGAATTCAAACCGCAGAAAATCGTGATCAAACT
GGGCATGCCGAGCCCGAAAAATCGCACCAAAGCCATGGTGCTGGCCGCCAAAGTGTATGGCGTGAGTAGC
GTGGCCATTACCGGCGATGATAAAGATCAGCTGGAGGTGGTGGGCGTGGATGTGGATACCGCCTGCCTGG
TGAGCTGCCTGCGCAAAAAAGTGCTGCGCCGCGCCGATATTATGGTGGTGGAAGAAGCCAAAGATAAGAA
AAAAGAAGAAGAGAAAAAATAAGGATCCGTCGACCTGCAGCGGCCGCATAACTAGCATAACCCCTTGGGG
CCTCTAAACGGGTCTTGAGGGGTTTTTTGCGCGCTTGCAGCCAAGCTAATTCCGGGCGAATTTCTTATGA
TTTATGATTTTTATTATTAAATAAGTTATAAAAAAAATAAGTGTATACAAATTTTAAAGTGACTCTTAGG
TTTTAAAACGAAAATTCTTATTCTTGAGTAACTCTTTCCTGTAGGTCAGGTTGCTTTCTCAGGTATAGCA
TGAGGTCGCTCTTATTGACCACACCTCTACCGGCATGCAAGCTTGGCGTAATCATGGTCATAGCTGTTTC
CTGTGTGAAATTGTTATCCGCTCACAATTCCACACAACATACGAGCCGGAAGCATAAAGTGTAAAGCCTG
GGGTGCCTAATGAGTGAGCTAACTCACATTAATTGCGTTGCGCTCACTGCCCGCTTTCCAGTCGGGAAAC
CTGTCGTGCCAGCTGCATTAATGAATCGGCCAACGCGCGGGGAGAGGCGGTTTGCGTATTGGGCGCTCTT
CCGCTTCCTCGCTCACTGACTCGCTGCGCTCGGTCGTTCGGCTGCGGCGAGCGGTATCAGCTCACTCAAA
GGCGGTAATACGGTTATCCACAGAATCAGGGGATAACGCAGGAAAGAACATGTGAGCAAAAGGCCAGCAA
AAGGCCAGGAACCGTAAAAAGGCCGCGTTGCTGGCGTTTTTCCATAGGCTCCGCCCCCCTGACGAGCATC
ACAAAAATCGACGCTCAAGTCAGAGGTGGCGAAACCCGACAGGACTATAAAGATACCAGGCGTTTCCCCC
TGGAAGCTCCCTCGTGCGCTCTCCTGTTCCGACCCTGCCGCTTACCGGATACCTGTCCGCCTTTCTCCCT
TCGGGAAGCGTGGCGCTTTCTCATAGCTCACGCTGTAGGTATCTCAGTTCGGTGTAGGTCGTTCGCTCCA
AGCTGGGCTGTGTGCACGAACCCCCCGTTCAGCCCGACCGCTGCGCCTTATCCGGTAACTATCGTCTTGA
GTCCAACCCGGTAAGACACGACTTATCGCCACTGGCAGCAGCCACTGGTAACAGGATTAGCAGAGCGAGG
TATGTAGGCGGTGCTACAGAGTTCTTGAAGTGGTGGCCTAACTACGGCTACACTAGAAGAACAGTATTTG
GTATCTGCGCTCTGCTGAAGCCAGTTACCTTCGGAAAAAGAGTTGGTAGCTCTTGATCCGGCAAACAAAC
CACCGCTGGTAGCGGTGGTTTTTTTGTTTGCAAGCAGCAGATTACGCGCAGAAAAAAAGGATCTCAAGAA
GATCCTTTGATCTTTTCTACGGGGTCTGACGCTCAGTGGAACGAAAACTCACGTTAAGGGATTTTGGTCA
TGAGATTATCAAAAAGGATCTTCACCTAGATCCTTTTAAATTAAAAATGAAGTTTTAAATCAATCTAAAG
TATATATGAGTAACCTGAGGCTATGGCAGGGCCTGCCGCCCCGACGTTGGCTGCGAGCCCTGGGCCTTCA
CCCGAACTTGGGGGGTGGGGTGGGGAAAAGGAAGAAACGCGGGCGTATTGGCCCCAATGGGGTCTCGGTG
GGGTATCGACAGAGTGCCAGCCCTGGGACCGAACCCCGCGTTTATGAACAAACGACCCAACACCGTGCGT
TTTATTCTGTCTTTTTATTGCCGTCATAGCGCGGGTTCCTTCCGGTATTGTCTCCTTCCGTGTTTCAGTT
AGCCTCCCCCTAGGGTGGGCGAAGAACTCCAGCATGAGATCCCCGCGCTGGAGGATCATCCAGCCGGCGT
CCCGGAAAACGATTCCGAAGCCCAACCTTTCATAGAAGGCGGCGGTGGAATCGAAATCTCGTGATGGCAG
GTTGGGCGTCGCTTGGTCGGTCATTTCGAACCCCAGAGTCCCGCTCAGAAGAACTCGTCAAGAAGGCGAT
AGAAGGCGATGCGCTGCGAATCGGGAGCGGCGATACCGTAAAGCACGAGGAAGCGGTCAGCCCATTCGCC
GCCAAGCTCTTCAGCAATATCACGGGTAGCCAACGCTATGTCCTGATAGCGGTCCGCCACACCCAGCCGG
CCACAGTCGATGAATCCAGAAAAGCGGCCATTTTCCACCATGATATTCGGCAAGCAGGCATCGCCATGAG
TCACGACGAGATCCTCGCCGTCGGGCATGCTCGCCTTGAGCCTGGCGAACAGTTCGGCTGGCGCGAGCCC
CTGATGCTCTTCGTCCAGATCATCCTGATCGACAAGACCGGCTTCCATCCGAGTACGTGCTCGCTCGATG
CGATGTTTCGCTTGGTGGTCGAATGGGCAGGTAGCCGGATCAAGCGTATGCAGCCGCCGCATTGCATCAG
CCATGATGGATACTTTCTCGGCAGGAGCAAGGTGAGATGACAGGAGATCCTGCCCCGGCACTTCGCCCAA
TAGCAGCCAGTCCCTTCCCGCTTCAGTGACAACGTCGAGCACAGCTGCGCAAGGAACGCCCGTCGTGGCC
AGCCACGATAGCCGCGCTGCCTCGTCTTGCAGTTCATTCAGGGCACCGGACAGGTCGGTCTTGACAAAAA
GAACCGGGCGCCCCTGCGCTGACAGCCGGAACACGGCGGCATCAGAGCAGCCGATTGTCTGTTGTGCCCA
GTCATAGCCGAATAGCCTCTCCACCCAAGCGGCCGGAGAACCTGCGTGCAATCCATCTTGTTCAATCATA
CTCTTCCTTTTTCAATATTATTGAAGCATTTATCAGGGTTATTGTCTCATGAGCGGATACATATTTGAAT
GTATTTAGAAAAATAAACAAATAGGGGTTCCGCGCACATTTCCCCGAAAAGTGCCACCTGAACGAAGCAT
CTGTGCTTCATTTTGTAGAACAAAAATGCAACGCGAGAGCGCTAATTTTTCAAACAAAGAATCTGAGCTG
CATTTTTACAGAACAGAAATGCAACGCGAAAGCGCTATTTTACCAACGAAGAATCTGTGCTTCATTTTTG
TAAAACAAAAATGCAACGCGAGAGCGCTAATTTTTCAAACAAAGAATCTGAGCTGCATTTTTACAGAACA
GAAATGCAACGCGAGAGCGCTATTTTACCAACAAAGAATCTATACTTCTTTTTTGTTCTACAAAAATGCA
TCCCGAGAGCGCTATTTTTCTAACAAAGCATCTTAGATTACTTTTTTTCTCCTTTGTGCGCTCTATAATG
CAGTCTCTTGATAACTTTTTGCACTGTAGGTCCGTTAAGGTTAGAAGAAGGCTACTTTGGTGTCTATTTT
CTCTTCCATAAAAAAAGCCTGACTCCACTTCCCGCGTTTACTGATTACTAGCGAAGCTGCGGGTGCATTT
TTTCAAGATAAAGGCATCCCCGATTATATTCTATACCGATGTGGATTGCGCATACTTTGTGAACAGAAAG
TGATAGCGTTGATGATTCTTCATTGGTCAGAAAATTATGAACGGTTTCTTCTATTTTGTCTCTATATACT
ACGTATAGGAAATGTTTACATTTTCGTATTGTTTTCGATTCACTCTATGAATAGTTCTTACTACAATTTT
TTTGTCTAAAGAGTAATACTAGAGATAAACATAAAAAATGTAGAGGTCGAGTTTAGATGCAAGTTCAAGG
AGCGAAAGGTGGATGGGTAGGTTATATAGGGATATAGCACAGAGATATATAGCAAAGAGATACTTTTGAG
CAATGTTTGTGGAAGCGGTATTCGCAATATTTTAGTAGCTCGTTACAGTCCGGTGCGTTTTTGGTTTTTT
GAAAGTGCGTCTTCAGAGCGCTTTTGGTTTTCAAAAGCGCTCTGAAGTTCCTATACTTTCTAGAGAATAG
GAACTTCGGAATAGGAACTTCAAAGCGTTTCCGAAAACGAGCGCTTCCGAAAATGCAACGCGAGCTGCGC
ACATACAGCTCACTGTTCACGTCGCACCTATATCTGCGTGTTGCCTGTATATATATATACATGAGAAGAA
CGGCATAGTGCGTGTTTATGCTTAAATGCGTACTTATATGCGTCTATTTATGTAGGATGAAAGGTAGTCT
AGTACCTCCTGTGATATTATCCCATTCCATGCGGGGTATCGTATGCTTCCTTCAGCACTACCCTTTAGCT
GTTCTATATGCTGCCACTCCTCAATTGGATTAGTCTCATCCTTCAATGCTATCATTTCCTTTGATATTGG
ATCATACTAAGAAACCATTATTATCATGACATTAACCTATAAAAATAGGCGTATCACGAGGCCCTTTCGT
CTCGCGCGTTTCGGTGATGACGGTGAAAACCTCTGACACATGCAGCTCCCGGAGACGGTCACAGCTTGTC
TGTAAGCGGATGCCGGGAGCAGACAAGCCCGTCAGGGCGCGTCAGCGGGTGTTGGCGGGTGTCGGGGCTG
GCTTAACTATGCGGCATCAGAGCAGATTGTACTGAGAGTGCACCATAGATCAACGACATTACTATATATA
TAATATAGGAAGCATTTAATAGAACAGCATCGTAATATATGTGTACTTTGCAGTTATGACGCCAGATGGC
AGTAGTGGAAGATATTCTTTATTGAAAAATAGCTTGTCACCTTACGTACAATCTTGATCCGGAGCTTTTC
TTTTTTTGCCGATTAAGAATTAATTCGGTCGAAAAAAGAAAAGGAGAGGGCCAAGAGGGAGGGCATTGGT
GACTATTGAGCACGTGAGTATACGTGATTAAGCACACAAAGGCAGCTTGGAGTATGTCTGTTATTAATTT
CACAGGTAGTTCTGGTCCATTGGTGAAAGTTTGCGGCTTGCAGAGCACAGAGGCCGCAGAATGTGCTCTA
GATTCCGATGCTGACTTGCTGGGTATTATATGTGTGCCCAATAGAAAGAGAACAATTGACCCGGTTATTG
CAAGGAAAATTTCAAGTCTTGTAAAAGCATATAAAAATAGTTCAGGCACTCCGAAATACTTGGTTGGCGT
GTTTCGTAATCAACCTAAGGAGGATGTTTTGGCTCTGGTCAATGATTACGGCATTGATATCGTCCAACTG
CATGGAGATGAGTCGTGGCAAGAATACCAAGAGTTCCTCGGTTTGCCAGTTATTAAAAGACTCGTATTTC
CAAAAGACTGCAACATACTACTCAGTGCAGCTTCACAGAAACCTCATTCGTTTATTCCCTTGTTTGATTC
AGAAGCAGGTGGGACAGGTGAACTTTTGGATTGGAACTCGATTTCTGACTGGGTTGGAAGGCAAGAGAGC
CCCGAAAGCTTACATTTTATGTTAGCTGGTGGACTGACGCCAGAAAATGTTGGTGATGCGCTTAGATTAA
ATGGCGTTATTGGTGTTGATGTAAGCGGAGGTGTGGAGACAAATGGTGTAAAAGACTCTAACAAAATAGC
AAATTTCGTCAAAAATGCTAAGAAATAGGTTATTACTGAGTAGTATTTATTTAAGTATTGTTTGTGCACT
TGCCGATCTATGCGGTGTGAAATACCGCACAGATGCGTAAGGAGAAAATACCGCATCAGGAAATTGTAAG
CGTTAATATTTTGTTAAAATTCGCGTTAAATTTTTGTTAAATCAGCTCATTTTTTAACCAATAGGCCGAA
ATCGGCAAAATCCCTTATAAATCAAAAGAATAGACCGAGATAGGGT
[37 nt withheld, positions 7187-7223]
AAAGAACGTGGACTCCAACGTCAAAGG
[49 nt withheld, positions 7251-7299]
T
[91 nt withheld, positions 7301-7391]
G
[124 nt withheld, positions 7393-7516]
CCATTCGCCATTCAGGCTGCGCAACTGTTGGGAAGGGCGAT
