>Addgene plasmid #168311 | pTL77 | depositor partial sequence | sequence record 326411 | insert
GAATTCAAACCGCAGAAAATCGTGATCAAACTGGGCATGCCGAGCCCGAAAAATCGCACCAAAGCCATGG
TGCTGGCCGCCAAAGTGTATGGCGTGAGTAGCGTGGCCATTACCGGCGATGATAAAGATCAGCTGGAGGT
GGTGGGCGTGGATGTGGATACCGCCTGCCTGGTGAGCTGCCTGCGCAAAAAAGTGCTGCGCCGCGCCGAT
ATTATGGTGGTGGAAGAAGCCAAAGATAAGAAAAAAGAAGAAGAGAAAAAATAAGGATCC
